>Addgene plasmid #203655 | pRS305-LEU2-pINO4-SV40NLS-PfV-GS-Sapphire | addgene full sequence | sequence record 401865 | Addgene NGS Result
TCGTCTCGCGCGTTTCGGTGATGACGGTGAAAACCTCTGACACATGCAGCTCCCGGAGACGGTCACAGCT
TGTCTGTAAGCGGATGCCGGGAGCAGACAAGCCCGTCAGGGCGCGTCAGCGGGTGTTGGCGGGTGTCGGG
GCTGGCTTAACTATGCGGCATCAGAGCAGATTGTACTGAGAGTGCACCATATCGACTACGTCGTTAAGGC
CGTTTCTGACAGAGTAAAATTCTTGAGGGAACTTTCACCATTATGGGAAATGGTTCAAGAAGGTATTGAC
TTAAACTCCATCAAATGGTCAGGTCATTGAGTGTTTTTTATTTGTTGTATTTTTTTTTTTTTAGAGAAAA
TCCTCCAATATATAAATTAGGAATCATAGTTTCATGATTTTCTGTTACACCTAACTTTTTGTGTGGTGCC
CTCCTCCTTGTCAATATTAATGTTAAAGTGCAATTCTTTTTCCTTATCACGTTGAGCCATTAGTATCAAT
TTGCTTACCTGTATTCCTTTACATCCTCCTTTTTCTCCTTCTTGATAAATGTATGTAGATTGCGTATATA
GTTTCGTCTACCCTATGAACATATTCCATTTTGTAATTTCGTGTCGTTTCTATTATGAATTTCATTTATA
AAGTTTATGTACAAATATCATAAAAAAAGAGAATCTTTTTAAGCAAGGATTTTCTTAACTTCTTCGGCGA
CAGCATCACCGACTTCGGTGGTACTGTTGGAACCACCTAAATCACCAGTTCTGATACCTGCATCCAAAAC
CTTTTTAACTGCATCTTCAATGGCCTTACCTTCTTCAGGCAAGTTCAATGACAATTTCAACATCATTGCA
GCAGACAAGATAGTGGCGATAGGGTTGACCTTATTCTTTGGCAAATCTGGAGCAGAACCGTGGCATGGTT
CGTACAAACCAAATGCGGTGTTCTTGTCTGGCAAAGAGGCCAAGGACGCAGATGGCAACAAACCCAAGGA
ACCTGGGATAACGGAGGCTTCATCGGAGATGATATCACCAAACATGTTGCTGGTGATTATAATACCATTT
AGGTGGGTTGGGTTCTTAACTAGGATCATGGCGGCAGAATCAATCAATTGATGTTGAACCTTCAATGTAG
GGAATTCGTTCTTGATGGTTTCCTCCACAGTTTTTCTCCATAATCTTGAAGAGGCCAAAACATTAGCTTT
ATCCAAGGACCAAATAGGCAATGGTGGCTCATGTTGTAGGGCCATGAAAGCGGCCATTCTTGTGATTCTT
TGCACTTCTGGAACGGTGTATTGTTCACTATCCCAAGCGACACCATCACCATCGTCTTCCTTTCTCTTAC
CAAAGTAAATACCTCCCACTAATTCTCTGACAACAACGAAGTCAGTACCTTTAGCAAATTGTGGCTTGAT
TGGAGATAAGTCTAAAAGAGAGTCGGATGCAAAGTTACATGGTCTTAAGTTGGCGTACAATTGAAGTTCT
TTACGGATTTTTAGTAAACCTTGTTCAGGTCTAACACTACCGGTACCCCATTTAGGACCACCCACAGCAC
CTAACAAAACGGCATCAGCCTTCTTGGAGGCTTCCAGCGCCTCATCTGGAAGTGGAACACCTGTAGCATC
GATAGCAGCACCACCAATTAAATGATTTTCGAAATCGAACTTGACATTGGAACGAACATCAGAAATAGCT
TTAAGAACCTTAATGGCTTCGGCTGTGATTTCTTGACCAACGTGGTCACCTGGCAAAACGACGATCTTCT
TAGGGGCAGACATTAGAATGGTATATCCTTGAAATATATATATATATATTGCTGAAATGTAAAAGGTAAG
AAAAGTTAGAAAGTAAGACGATTGCTAACCACCTATTGGAAAAAACAATAGGTCCTTAAATAATATTGTC
AACTTCAAGTATTGTGATGCAAGCATTTAGTCATGAACGCTTCTCTATTCTATATGAAAAGCCGGTTCCG
GCGCTCTCACCTTTCCTTTTTCTCCCAATTTTTCAGTTGAAAAAGGTATATGCGTCAGGCGACCTCTGAA
ATTAACAAAAAATTTCCAGTCATCGAATTTGATTCTGTGCGATAGCGCCCCTGTGTGTTCTCGTTATGTT
GAGGAAAAAAATAATGGTTGCTAAGAGATTCGAACTCTTGCATCTTACGATACCTGAGTATTCCCACAGT
TAACTGCGGTCAAGATATTTCTTGAATCAGGCGCCTTAGACCGCTCGGCCAAACAACCAATTACTTGTTG
AGAAATAGAGTATAATTATCCTATAAATATAACGTTTTTGAACACACATGAACAAGGAAGTACAGGACAA
TTGATTTTGAAGAGAATGTGGATTTTGATGTAATTGTTGGGATTCCATTTTTAATAAGGCAATAATATTA
GGTATGTAGATATACTAGAAGTTCTCCTCGACCGGTCGATATGCGGTGTGAAATACCGCACAGATGCGTA
AGGAGAAAATACCGCATCAGGAAATTGTAAGCGTTAATATTTTGTTAAAATTCGCGTTAAATTTTTGTTA
AATCAGCTCATTTTTTAACCAATAGGCCGAAATCGGCAAAATCCCTTATAAATCAAAAGAATAGACCGAG
ATAGGGT
[37 nt withheld, positions 2598-2634]
AAAGAACGTGGACTCCAACGTCAAAGG
[49 nt withheld, positions 2662-2710]
T
[91 nt withheld, positions 2712-2802]
G
[124 nt withheld, positions 2804-2927]
CCATTCGCCATTCAGGCTGCGCAACTGTTGGGAAGGGCGATCGGTGCGGGCCTCTTCGCTATTACGCCAG
CTGGCGAAAGGGGGATGTGCTGCAAGGCGATTAAGTTGGGTAACGCCAGGGTTTTCCCAGTCACGACGTT
GTAAAACGACGGCCAGTGAATTGTAATACGACTCACTATAGGGCGAATTGGAGCTCTCTTGGCTTGGTTT
GTATGAGCTTGTTACGTATCAAACAAAATATTCACATGTTTTTCTCACCTTAAAGACAGAGGCGCGATTG
CGTTTGCGAAATTCCAATGCCAACAAGATAAGCTTGACGAAGGAGTTAAGAGGGCGGCTTGAACTAAAAA
GAGAAAAGCAATATCTAGAATGCCAAAAAAGAAGAGAAAGGTCCTCTCAATAAATCCAACCCTTATAAAT
AGGGATAAGCCATACACCAAAGAAGAATTAATGGAAATTCTGAGATTAGCAATAATAGCTGAGCTTGATG
CAATAAATCTATATGAGCAGATGGCAAGATATTCCGAAGATGAAAACGTAAGAAAGATTCTCCTTGATGT
TGCAAGGGAGGAGAAGGCTCACGTTGGAGAATTCATGGCACTCCTTCTAAATTTGGATCCAGAACAAGTA
ACTGAGCTGAAGGGTGGATTTGAGGAAGTCAAGGAGCTAACTGGAATTGAGGCTCACATAAATGATAACA
AGAAGGAGGAATCTAACGTGGAATATTTTGAGAAGTTGAGAAGTGCTCTTTTGGATGGGGTAAATAAGGG
AAGATCTTTACTAAAGCACTTGCCAGTAACGAGAATAGAAGGACAATCATTCAGGGTTGACATCATTAAA
TTTGAAGATGGTGTTAGGGTAGTAAAGCAAGAGTACAAGCCAATTCCATTATTGAAGAAGAAATTCTATG
TGGGAATAAGAGAACTCAACGATGGGACTTACGATGTATCTATAGCAACTAAAGCTGGGGAACTCCTAGT
TAAAGACGAAGAGTCGCTAGTAATAAGAGAAATTCTATCCACAGAGGGAATTAAGAAAATGAAACTTTCC
TCCTGGGACAATCCAGAAGAAGCACTTAATGATTTAATGAACGCACTGCAGGAAGCCTCAAATGCGTCAG
CTGGACCATTTGGGCTGATAATTAACCCAAAAAGATATGCAAAGTTGCTAAAAATTTACGAGAAGAGTGG
AAAGATGCTAGTTGAAGTGCTAAAAGAGATATTCAGGGGAGGAATCATTGTTACTCTAAACATTGATGAG
AATAAGGTAATAATATTTGCCAATACACCAGCTGTTCTTGACGTTGTAGTTGGCCAAGATGTGACTCTAC
AAGAGCTAGGACCTGAAGGAGACGACGTTGCATTCTTGGTTAGTGAAGCTATAGGAATAAGAATAAAGAA
CCCAGAGGCAATAGTAGTCTTAGAGTGGTCTGGCAGCGGTAGTGGGTCGGGATCAGGCTCCGGTCGACGG
ATCCCCGGGTTAATTAAGATGTCTAAAGGTGAAGAATTATTCACTGGTGTTGTCCCAATTTTGGTTGAAT
TAGATGGTGATGTTAATGGTCACAAATTTTCTGTCTCCGGTGAAGGTGAAGGTGATGCTACTTACGGTAA
ATTGACCTTAAAATTTATTTGTACTACTGGTAAATTGCCAGTTCCATGGCCAACCTTAGTCACTACTTTT
TCTTATGGTGTTCAATGTTTTGCTAGATACCCAGATCATATGAAACAACATGACTTTTTCAAGTCTGCCA
TGCCAGAAGGTTATGTTCAAGAAAGAACTATTTTTTTCAAAGATGACGGTAACTACAAGACCAGAGCTGA
AGTCAAGTTTGAAGGTGATACCTTAGTTAATAGAATCGAATTAAAAGGTATTGATTTTAAAGAAGATGGT
AACATTTTAGGTCACAAATTGGAATACAACTTTAACTCTCACAATGTTTACATCATGGCTGACAAACAAA
AGAATGGTATCAAAGTTAACTTCAAAATTAGACACAACATTGAAGATGGTTCTGTTCAATTAGCTGACCA
TTATCAACAAAATACTCCAATTGGTGATGGTCCAGTCTTGTTACCAGACAACCATTACTTATCCATTCAA
TCTGCCTTATCCAAAGATCCAAACGAAAAGAGAGACCACATGGTCTTGTTAGAATTTGTTACTGCTGCTG
GTATTACCCATGGTATTGATGAATTGTACAAATAAGGCGCGCCACTTCTAAATAAGCGAATTTCTTATGA
TTTATGATTTTTATTATTAAATAAGTTATAAAAAAAATAAGTGTATACAAATTTTAAAGTGACTCTTAGG
TTTTAAAACGAAAATTCTTATTCTTGAGTAACTCTTTCCTGTAGGTCAGGTTGCTTTCTCAGGTATAGTA
TGAGGTCGCTCTTATTGACCACACCTCTACCGGCAGATCCGCTAGGGATAACAGGGTAATATAGATCTGT
TTAGCTTGCCTCGTCCCCGCTCGAGGGGGGGCCCGGTACCAGCTTTTGTTCCCTTTAGTGAGGGTTAATT
TCGAGCTTGGCGTAATCATGGTCATAGCTGTTTCCTGTGTGAAATTGTTATCCGCTCACAATTCCACACA
ACATACGAGCCGGAAGCATAAAGTGTAAAGCCTGGGGTGCCTAATGAGTGAGCTAACTCACATTAATTGC
GTTGCGCTCACTGCCCGCTTTCCAGTCGGGAAACCTGTCGTGCCAGCTGCATTAATGAATCGGCCAACGC
GCGGGGAGAGGCGGTTTGCGTATTGGGCGCTCTTCCGCTTCCTCGCTCACTGACTCGCTGCGCTCGGTCG
TTCGGCTGCGGCGAGCGGTATCAGCTCACTCAAAGGCGGTAATACGGTTATCCACAGAATCAGGGGATAA
CGCAGGAAAGAACATGTGAGCAAAAGGCCAGCAAAAGGCCAGGAACCGTAAAAAGGCCGCGTTGCTGGCG
TTTTTCCATAGGCTCCGCCCCCCTGACGAGCATCACAAAAATCGACGCTCAAGTCAGAGGTGGCGAAACC
CGACAGGACTATAAAGATACCAGGCGTTTCCCCCTGGAAGCTCCCTCGTGCGCTCTCCTGTTCCGACCCT
GCCGCTTACCGGATACCTGTCCGCCTTTCTCCCTTCGGGAAGCGTGGCGCTTTCTCATAGCTCACGCTGT
AGGTATCTCAGTTCGGTGTAGGTCGTTCGCTCCAAGCTGGGCTGTGTGCACGAACCCCCCGTTCAGCCCG
ACCGCTGCGCCTTATCCGGTAACTATCGTCTTGAGTCCAACCCGGTAAGACACGACTTATCGCCACTGGC
AGCAGCCACTGGTAACAGGATTAGCAGAGCGAGGTATGTAGGCGGTGCTACAGAGTTCTTGAAGTGGTGG
CCTAACTACGGCTACACTAGAAGAACAGTATTTGGTATCTGCGCTCTGCTGAAGCCAGTTACCTTCGGAA
AAAGAGTTGGTAGCTCTTGATCCGGCAAACAAACCACCGCTGGTAGCGGTGGTTTTTTTGTTTGCAAGCA
GCAGATTACGCGCAGAAAAAAAGGATCTCAAGAAGATCCTTTGATCTTTTCTACGGGGTCTGACGCTCAG
TGGAACGAAAACTCACGTTAAGGGATTTTGGTCATGAGATTATCAAAAAGGATCTTCACCTAGATCCTTT
TAAATTAAAAATGAAGTTTTAAATCAATCTAAAGTATATATGAGTAAACTTGGTCTGACAGTTACCAATG
CTTAATCAGTGAGGCACCTATCTCAGCGATCTGTCTATTTCGTTCATCCATAGTTGCCTGACTCCCCGTC
GTGTAGATAACTACGATACGGGAGGGCTTACCATCTGGCCCCAGTGCTGCAATGATACCGCGAGACCCAC
GCTCACCGGCTCCAGATTTATCAGCAATAAACCAGCCAGCCGGAAGGGCCGAGCGCAGAAGTGGTCCTGC
AACTTTATCCGCCTCCATCCAGTCTATTAATTGTTGCCGGGAAGCTAGAGTAAGTAGTTCGCCAGTTAAT
AGTTTGCGCAACGTTGTTGCCATTGCTACAGGCATCGTGGTGTCACGCTCGTCGTTTGGTATGGCTTCAT
TCAGCTCCGGTTCCCAACGATCAAGGCGAGTTACATGATCCCCCATGTTGTGCAAAAAAGCGGTTAGCTC
CTTCGGTCCTCCGATCGTTGTCAGAAGTAAGTTGGCCGCAGTGTTATCACTCATGGTTATGGCAGCACTG
CATAATTCTCTTACTGTCATGCCATCCGTAAGATGCTTTTCTGTGACTGGTGAGTACTCAACCAAGTCAT
TCTGAGAATAGTGTATGCGGCGACCGAGTTGCTCTTGCCCGGCGTCAATACGGGATAATACCGCGCCACA
TAGCAGAACTTTAAAAGTGCTCATCATTGGAAAACGTTCTTCGGGGCGAAAACTCTCAAGGATCTTACCG
CTGTTGAGATCCAGTTCGATGTAACCCACTCGTGCACCCAACTGATCTTCAGCATCTTTTACTTTCACCA
GCGTTTCTGGGTGAGCAAAAACAGGAAGGCAAAATGCCGCAAAAAAGGGAATAAGGGCGACACGGAAATG
TTGAATACTCATACTCTTCCTTTTTCAATATTATTGAAGCATTTATCAGGGTTATTGTCTCATGAGCGGA
TACATATTTGAATGTATTTAGAAAAATAAACAAATAGGGGTTCCGCGCACATTTCCCCGAAAAGTGCCAC
CTGACGTCTAAGAAACCATTATTATCATGACATTAACCTATAAAAATAGGCGTATCACGAGGCCCTT
Features (pLannotate 1.2.2; 22 found; start..end, strand, type, name):
      5..40      +  CDS            rop (fragment): Rop protein, which maintains plasmids at low copy number; rop
    142..192     +  misc_feature   bom (fragment): basis of mobility region from pBR322
    191..307     +  CDS            NFS1 (fragment): NFS1_YEAST - Also known as SPL1 From Saccharomyces cerevisiae (strain ATCC 204508 / S288c) (Baker's yeast).
    669..1763    -  CDS            LEU2: 3-isopropylmalate dehydrogenase, required for leucine biosynthesis; S. cerevisiae LEU2; yeast auxotrophic marker
   1764..2171    -  promoter       LEU2 promoter: S. cerevisiae LEU2
   2311..2388    -  CDS            YO192_YEAST (fragment): Experimental evidence at protein level: Swiss-Prot protein existence level 1. From Saccharomyces cerevisiae (strain ATCC 204508 / S288c) (Baker's yeast).
   2419..2471    +  misc_feature   bom (fragment): basis of mobility region from pBR322
   2499..2927    -  rep_origin     f1 ori (sequence partly withheld): f1 bacteriophage origin of replication; arrow indicates direction of (+) strand synthesis
   2931..3088    -  CDS            lacZα (fragment): LacZα fragment of β-galactosidase; lacZ fragment
   3091..3109    +  promoter       T7 promoter: promoter for bacteriophage T7 RNA polymerase
   3300..3319    +  CDS            SV40 NLS (fragment): nuclear localization signal of SV40 (simian virus 40) large T antigen
   4416..5132    +  CDS            yeGFP: yeast-enhanced green fluorescent protein codons optimized for translation in S. cerevisiae and C. albicans
   5153..5340    +  terminator     ADH1 terminator: S. cerevisiae ADH1; transcription terminator for the S. cerevisiae alcohol dehydrogenase 1 (ADH1) gene
   5397..5417    +  misc_feature   MCS (fragment): pBluescript multiple cloning site
   5429..5447    -  promoter       T3 promoter: promoter for bacteriophage T3 RNA polymerase
   5492..5508    -  protein_bind   lac operator: The lac repressor binds to the lac operator to inhibit transcription in E. coli. This inhibition can be relieved by adding lactose or isopropyl-β-D-thiogalactopyranoside (IPTG). lac repressor encoded by lacI
   5516..5546    -  promoter       lac promoter: promoter for the E. coli lac operon
   5561..5582    -  protein_bind   CAP binding site: CAP binding activates transcription in the presence of cAMP. E. coli catabolite activator protein
   5595..5687    -  CDS            lacI (fragment): lac repressor; lacI; The lac repressor binds to the lac operator to inhibit transcription in E. coli. This inhibition can be relieved by adding lactose or isopropyl-β-D-thiogalactopyranoside (IPTG).
   5870..6458    -  rep_origin     ori: high-copy-number ColE1/pMB1/pBR322/pUC origin of replication
   6629..7489    -  CDS            AmpR: β-lactamase; bla; confers resistance to ampicillin, carbenicillin, and related antibiotics
   7490..7594    -  promoter       AmpR promoter: bla
