[The description below was written by a language model from this plasmid's Addgene catalogue record and pLannotate feature annotations shown in this document.]
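Description:
pRS305-LEU2-pINO4-SV40NLS-PfV-GS-Sapphire is a yeast integrative expression vector built on the pRS305 backbone. In keeping with that design, the 7,684-nt annotated sequence contains no yeast replication origin or centromere, so stable maintenance in Saccharomyces cerevisiae depends on chromosomal integration, selected through the LEU2 auxotrophic marker (3-isopropylmalate dehydrogenase, with its own promoter). In E. coli the plasmid is propagated through a high-copy ColE1/pUC-type origin with ampicillin resistance (AmpR, bla promoter). It also retains the usual pBluescript-derived elements: an f1 origin, lacZα and lac promoter/operator remnants, and flanking T7 and T3 promoters around the cloning region.

The payload, assembled by Gibson cloning, is a single expression cassette lying between the T7 and T3 sites. According to the catalogue entry it is driven by the yeast INO4 promoter, which the automated annotation does not label. The PfV coding sequence from Pyrococcus furiosus is likewise unannotated, but presumably occupies the gap between the annotated SV40 large-T nuclear localization signal and the fluorescent protein. The Sapphire tag is fused to the C terminus of PfV, through a GS linker according to the plasmid name, and is detected by the annotation software as yeGFP, consistent with Sapphire being a GFP-derived variant. An ADH1 terminator closes the transcription unit.

The stated purpose is expression of Sapphire-tagged, nuclear-localizing 40 nm nucGEMs. The associated publication title indicates that these particles are used to probe the biophysical properties of the nucleoplasm.
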