Addgene plasmid #203655: pRS305-LEU2-pINO4-SV40NLS-PfV-GS-Sapphire
Purpose: Yeast integrative vector for the expression of the Sapphire-tagged nuclear localizing 40nm nucGEMs under the INO4 promoter.
Depositing lab: Liam Holt. Depositing organization: NYU Grossman School of Medicine. Publication: nucGEMs probe the biophysical properties of the nucleoplasm. Shu T et al.. bioRxiv 2022 10.1101/2021.11.18.469159.
Backbone
  Vector backbone: pRS305
  Vector type: Yeast Expression
  Selectable markers: LEU2
Growth in bacteria
  Bacterial resistance: Ampicillin, 100 μg/mL
  Growth temperature: 37°C
  Growth strain: NEB Stable
  Copy number: High Copy
Gene/Insert
  Gene/Insert name: PfV
  Species: Pyrococcus furiosus
  Tag / fusion protein: Sapphire (C terminal on insert)
  Cloning method: Gibson Cloning
Terms and licenses: Academic/Nonprofit Terms; Industry Terms: Not Available to Industry
Depositor comments: Please visit https://doi.org/10.1101/2021.11.18.469159 for bioRxiv preprint.
How to cite: pRS305-LEU2-pINO4-SV40NLS-PfV-GS-Sapphire was a gift from Liam Holt (Addgene plasmid # 203655 ; http://n2t.net/addgene:203655 ; RRID:Addgene_203655)
